Addgene plasmid #19357: pFA6a-bleMX6-Purg1-3FLAG
Depositing lab: Eishi Noguchi. Depositing organization: Drexel University. Publication: A vector system for genomic FLAG epitope-tagging in Schizosaccharomyces pombe. Noguchi C, Garabedian MV, Malik M, Noguchi E. Biotechnol J. 2008 Oct;3(9-10):1280-5. doi: 10.1002/biot.200800140. PubMed 18729046.
Backbone
  Vector backbone: pFA6a-bleMX6-P3nmt1-3FLAG
  Backbone size w/o insert (bp): 3800
  Vector type: Yeast Expression
  Selectable markers: Phleomycin
Growth in bacteria
  Bacterial resistance: Ampicillin, 100 μg/mL
  Growth temperature: 37°C
  Growth strain: DH5alpha
  Growth instructions: DH5 alpha
  Copy number: Unknown
Gene/Insert
  Gene/Insert name: urg1 promoter
  Species: S. pombe (fission yeast)
  Insert size (bp): 700
  Cloning method: Restriction Enzyme; 5′ cloning site BglII (unknown if destroyed); 3′ cloning site PacI (unknown if destroyed)
  Sequencing primers: 5′ n/a
Terms and licenses: Academic/Nonprofit Terms; Industry Terms: Not Available to Industry
How to cite: pFA6a-bleMX6-Purg1-3FLAG was a gift from Eishi Noguchi (Addgene plasmid # 19357 ; http://n2t.net/addgene:19357 ; RRID:Addgene_19357)
