[The description below was written by a language model from this plasmid's Addgene catalogue record and pLannotate feature annotations shown in this document.]
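Description:
pFA6a-bleMX6-Purg1-3FLAG is a member of the pFA6a family of yeast tagging-module plasmids, built for genomic FLAG epitope tagging in the fission yeast Schizosaccharomyces pombe. It was derived from pFA6a-bleMX6-P3nmt1-3FLAG by placing an approximately 700 bp S. pombe urg1 promoter fragment between BglII and PacI sites, which by the backbone's name presumably replaced an nmt1-type promoter. The full sequence is about 4.5 kb. In E. coli the plasmid is maintained through a high-copy ColE1/pUC-type origin and selected with ampicillin via the β-lactamase gene. No yeast replication origin is annotated, which fits a construct that serves as a source of an integrating cassette rather than as an episome. SP6 and T7 promoters flank the module, and short bom, rop and lacI fragments are backbone remnants with no evident function.

The functional module consists of the bleMX6 marker, which confers phleomycin resistance in yeast and is oriented opposite to the rest of the cassette, followed by the urg1 promoter, a 3xFLAG coding segment and the S. cerevisiae ADH1 terminator. The urg1 promoter gives rapid uracil-induced expression. With the promoter placed directly upstream of the tag, the arrangement suits N-terminal tagging. Integrating the marker–promoter–3FLAG segment just upstream of a chromosomal open reading frame would put that gene under uracil-inducible control while fusing three FLAG epitopes to its product, with phleomycin used to select integrants. The record itself states only that the vector system is for genomic FLAG tagging in S. pombe and does not describe the amplification or targeting strategy. The tagged protein can then be detected or purified with anti-FLAG reagents.
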