Features (pLannotate 1.2.2; 13 found; start..end, strand, type, name):
      1..19      -  promoter       SP6 promoter: promoter for bacteriophage SP6 RNA polymerase
     82..133     -  misc_feature   bom (fragment): basis of mobility region from pBR322
    235..270     -  CDS            rop (fragment): Rop protein, which maintains plasmids at low copy number; rop
    365..469     +  promoter       AmpR promoter: bla
    470..1330    +  CDS            AmpR: β-lactamase; bla; confers resistance to ampicillin, carbenicillin, and related antibiotics
   1501..2089    +  rep_origin     ori: high-copy-number ColE1/pMB1/pBR322/pUC origin of replication
   2272..2325    +  CDS            lacI (fragment): lac repressor; lacI; The lac repressor binds to the lac operator to inhibit transcription in E. coli. This inhibition can be relieved by adding lactose or isopropyl-β-D-thiogalactopyranoside (IPTG).
   2347..2365    +  promoter       T7 promoter: promoter for bacteriophage T7 RNA polymerase
   2470..3391    -  gene           bleMX6: yeast selectable marker conferring phleomycin resistance
   3437..4111    +  promoter       urg1 promoter: urg1 promoter from Schizosaccharomyces pombe, conferring rapid uracil-induced expression
   4148..4168    +  CDS            FLAG (fragment): FLAG® epitope tag, followed by an enterokinase cleavage site
   4169..4212    +  CDS            3xFLAG (fragment): three tandem FLAG® epitope tags
   4240..4427    +  terminator     ADH1 terminator: S. cerevisiae ADH1; transcription terminator for the S. cerevisiae alcohol dehydrogenase 1 (ADH1) gene
>Addgene plasmid #19357 | pFA6a-bleMX6-Purg1-3FLAG | depositor full sequence | sequence record 9012 | Author sequence
TCTATAGTGTCACCTAAATCGTATGTGTATGATACATAAGGTTATGTATTAATTGTAGCCGCGTTCTAAC
GACAATATGTCCATATGGTGCACTCTCAGTACAATCTGCTCTGATGCCGCATAGTTAAGCCAGCCCCGAC
ACCCGCCAACACCCGCTGACGCGCCCTGACGGGCTTGTCTGCTCCCGGCATCCGCTTACAGACAAGCTGT
GACCGTCTCCGGGAGCTGCATGTGTCAGAGGTTTTCACCGTCATCACCGAAACGCGCGAGACGAAAGGGC
CTCGTGATACGCCTATTTTTATAGGTTAATGTCATGATAATAATGGTTTCTTAGACGTCAGGTGGCACTT
TTCGGGGAAATGTGCGCGGAACCCCTATTTGTTTATTTTTCTAAATACATTCAAATATGTATCCGCTCAT
GAGACAATAACCCTGATAAATGCTTCAATAATATTGAAAAAGGAAGAGTATGAGTATTCAACATTTCCGT
GTCGCCCTTATTCCCTTTTTTGCGGCATTTTGCCTTCCTGTTTTTGCTCACCCAGAAACGCTGGTGAAAG
TAAAAGATGCTGAAGATCAGTTGGGTGCACGAGTGGGTTACATCGAACTGGATCTCAACAGCGGTAAGAT
CCTTGAGAGTTTTCGCCCCGAAGAACGTTTTCCAATGATGAGCACTTTTAAAGTTCTGCTATGTGGCGCG
GTATTATCCCGTATTGACGCCGGGCAAGAGCAACTCGGTCGCCGCATACACTATTCTCAGAATGACTTGG
TTGAGTACTCACCAGTCACAGAAAAGCATCTTACGGATGGCATGACAGTAAGAGAATTATGCAGTGCTGC
CATAACCATGAGTGATAACACTGCGGCCAACTTACTTCTGACAACGATCGGAGGACCGAAGGAGCTAACC
GCTTTTTTGCACAACATGGGGGATCATGTAACTCGCCTTGATCGTTGGGAACCGGAGCTGAATGAAGCCA
TACCAAACGACGAGCGTGACACCACGATGCCTGTAGCAATGGCAACAACGTTGCGCAAACTATTAACTGG
CGAACTACTTACTCTAGCTTCCCGGCAACAATTAATAGACTGGATGGAGGCGGATAAAGTTGCAGGACCA
CTTCTGCGCTCGGCCCTTCCGGCTGGCTGGTTTATTGCTGATAAATCTGGAGCCGGTGAGCGTGGGTCTC
GCGGTATCATTGCAGCACTGGGGCCAGATGGTAAGCCCTCCCGTATCGTAGTTATCTACACGACGGGGAG
TCAGGCAACTATGGATGAACGAAATAGACAGATCGCTGAGATAGGTGCCTCACTGATTAAGCATTGGTAA
CTGTCAGACCAAGTTTACTCATATATACTTTAGATTGATTTAAAACTTCATTTTTAATTTAAAAGGATCT
AGGTGAAGATCCTTTTTGATAATCTCATGACCAAAATCCCTTAACGTGAGTTTTCGTTCCACTGAGCGTC
AGACCCCGTAGAAAAGATCAAAGGATCTTCTTGAGATCCTTTTTTTCTGCGCGTAATCTGCTGCTTGCAA
ACAAAAAAACCACCGCTACCAGCGGTGGTTTGTTTGCCGGATCAAGAGCTACCAACTCTTTTTCCGAAGG
TAACTGGCTTCAGCAGAGCGCAGATACCAAATACTGTCCTTCTAGTGTAGCCGTAGTTAGGCCACCACTT
CAAGAACTCTGTAGCACCGCCTACATACCTCGCTCTGCTAATCCTGTTACCAGTGGCTGCTGCCAGTGGC
GATAAGTCGTGTCTTACCGGGTTGGACTCAAGACGATAGTTACCGGATAAGGCGCAGCGGTCGGGCTGAA
CGGGGGGTTCGTGCACACAGCCCAGCTTGGAGCGAACGACCTACACCGAACTGAGATACCTACAGCGTGA
GCATTGAGAAAGCGCCACGCTTCCCGAAGGGAGAAAGGCGGACAGGTATCCGGTAAGCGGCAGGGTCGGA
ACAGGAGAGCGCACGAGGGAGCTTCCAGGGGGAAACGCCTGGTATCTTTATAGTCCTGTCGGGTTTCGCC
ACCTCTGACTTGAGCGTCGATTTTTGTGATGCTCGTCAGGGGGGCGGAGCCTATGGAAAAACGCCAGCAA
CGCGGCCTTTTTACGGTTCCTGGCCTTTTGCTGGCCTTTTGCTCACATGTTCTTTCCTGCGTTATCCCCT
GATTCTGTGGATAACCGTATTACCGCCTTTGAGTGAGCTGATACCGCTCGCCGCAGCCGAACGACCGAGC
GCAGCGAGTCAGTGAGCGAGGAAGCGGAAGAGCGCCCAATACGCAAACCGCCTCTCCCCGCGCGTTGGCC
GATTCATTAATGCAGGTTAACCTGGCTTATCGAAATTAATACGACTCACTATAGGGAGACCGGCAGATCC
GCGGCCGCATAGGCCACTAGTGGATCTGATATCATCGATGAATTCGAGCTCGTTTAAACTGGATGGCGGC
GTTAGTATCGAATCGACAGCAGTATAGCGACCAGCATTCACATACGATTGACGCATGATATTACTTTCTG
CGCACTTAACTTCGCATCTGGGCAGATGATGTCGAGGCGAAAAAAAATATAAATCACGCTAACATTTGAT
TAAAATAGAACAACTACAATATAAAAAAACTATACAAATGACAAGTTCTTGAAAACAAGAATCTTTTTAT
TGTCAGTACTGATCAGTCCTGCTCCTCGGCCACGAAGTGCACGCAGTTGCCGGCCGGGTCGCGCAGGGCG
AACTCCCGCCCCCACGGCTGCTCGCCGATCTCGGTCATGGCCGGCCCGGAGGCGTCCCGGAAGTTCGTGG
ACACGACCTCCGACCACTCGGCGTACAGCTCGTCCAGGCCGCGCACCCACACCCAGGCCAGGGTGTTGTC
CGGCACCACCTGGTCCTGGACCGCGCTGATGAACAGGGTCACGTCGTCCCGGACCACACCGGCGAAGTCG
TCCTCCACGAAGTCCCGGGAGAACCCGAGCCGGTCGGTCCAGAACTCGACCGCTCCGGCGACGTCGCGCG
CGGTGAGCACCGGAACGGCACTGGTCAACTTGGCCATGGTTGTTTATGTTCGGATGTGATGTGAGAACTG
TATCCTAGCAAGATTTTAAAAGGAAGTATATGAAAGAAGAACCTCAGTGGCAAATCCTAACCTTTTATAT
TTCTCTACAGGGGCGCGGCGTGGGGACAATTCAACGCGTCTGTGAGGGGAGCGTTTCCCTGCTCGCAGGT
CTGCAGCGAGGAGCCGTAATTTTTGCTTCGCGCCGTGCGGCCATCAAAATGTATGGATGCAAATGATTAT
ACATGGGGATGTATGGGCTAAATGTACGGGCGACAGTCACATCATGCCCCTGAGCTGCGCACGTCAAGAC
TGTCAAGGAGGGTATTCTGGGCCTCCATGTCGCTGGCCGGGTGACCCGGCGGGGACGAGGCAAGCTAAAC
AGATCTCGATTAGCGTGACACGGATTATTATTTTTATATCCTACGTAAAAAAGAATTTCGAACTAGAATG
TGTGGCAAACGCCTTCACTACTGACTATTACGAATTGTATAAATACAAAGCCGTGGAAATAGAAACCATC
TTTTCGATCGTTCTTTGAATACTTGTAAGAATGATGTTCTATTCTTTTCCTGTAAATGGGAATATTTGCT
TACTGACATCAACCAATTCCAATTGTTTACATTACAAAAAAATTTTTTTTCTTCTAAACAATGACTTGCG
TCGGCTATTGCCCGCGGTAGCGCCGCTCGAGAACATGCGTGCACGACCCTTCCCCGCGACTTCGTAAGGT
CTAAGAAGGCGCAACGATGTAAACAAGGTATTGTTTTCGGTTCGCTGACGAGGAAGTGCCCGCGGCAAGT
CCGCGTGGTATCTGGTATCATGCGAGCTAGCGCTTTCATTGATAGTATCTGGAAGGCTATAAATAAGGGA
GGAAATCCATACGGTTCAACATCAATTGCAAAGGTTTCATTCATTACTTTAGCTGCCTTACTCAATTCAC
TTTGTTTAAAGGCTAATTTTGTGAAACGAATTTCTTTCTACCCATTGAACATTCGTTTGTCATTTTTCTT
GTTGTTTTACTTATCCGTTTTCTTCAATTACTAAATTAGAACTAATTCAATATGCTTGCCACTGAACAAA
GGTTAATTAATATGGACTACAAGGACGACGATGACAAGGATTACAAAGATGACGACGATAAGGACTATAA
GGACGATGATGATAAATAGGGCGCGCCACTTCTAAATAAGCGAATTTCTTATGATTTATGATTTTTATTA
TTAAATAAGTTATAAAAAAAATAAGTGTATACAAATTTTAAAGTGACTCTTAGGTTTTAAAACGAAAATT
CTTATTCTTGAGTAACTCTTTCCTGTAGGTCAGGTTGCTTTCTCAGGTATAGTATGAGGTCGCTCTTATT
GACCACACCTCTACCGGCAGATCCGCTAGGGATAACAGGGTAATATAGATCCGTCGACCTGCAGCGTACG
AAGCTTCAGCTGGCGGCCGCGT
