>Addgene plasmid #19357 | pFA6a-bleMX6-Purg1-3FLAG | addgene partial sequence | sequence record 25118 | SP6 5'-ATTTAGGTGACACTATAG-3'
GCGAGCTCGTCGCTGCGGTCGACGGATCTATATTACCCTGTTATCCCTAGCGGATCTGCCGGTAGAGGTG
TGGTCAATAAGAGCGACCTCATACTATACCTGAGAAAGCAACCTGACCTACAGGAAAGAGTTACTCAAGA
ATAAGAATTTTCGTTTTAAAACCTAAGAGTCACTTTAAAATTTGTATACACTTATTTTTTTTATAACTTA
TTTAATAATAAAAATCATAAATCATAAGAAATTCGCTTATTTAGAAGTGGCGCGCCCTATTTATCATCAT
CGTCCTTATAGTCCTTATCGTCGTCATCTTTGTAATCCTTGTCATCGTCGTCCTTGTAGTCCATATTAAT
TAACCTTTGTTCAGTGGCAAGCATATTGAATTAGTTCTAATTTAGTAATTGAAGAAAACGGATAAGTAAA
ACAACAAGAAAAATGACAAACGAATGTTCAATGGGTAGAAAGAAATTCGTTTCACAAAATTAGCCTTTAA
ACAAAGTGAATTGAGTAAGGCAGCTAAAGTAATGAATGAAACCTTTGCAATTGATGTTGAACCGTATGGA
TTTCCTCCCTTATTTATAGCCTTCCAGATACTATCAATGAAAGCGCTAGCTCGCATGATACCAGATACCA
CGCGGACTTGCCGCGGGCACTTCCTCGTCAGCGAACCGAAAACAATACCTTGTTTACATCGTTGCGCCTT
CTTAGACCTTACGAAGTCGCGGGGAAGGGTCGTGCACGCATGTTCTCGAGCGGCGCTACCGCGGGCAATA
GCCGACGCAGGTCATTGNTTAGAAGAAAAANTTTTTTGNANGGNAANCANTGGAATNG
